>Addgene plasmid #139168 | pSBBi-GB CaXMT1 | addgene full sequence | sequence record 309358 | Addgene NGS Result
AATTTTAACAAAATATTAACGCTTACAATTTCCTGATGCGGTATTTTCTCCTTACGCATCTGTGCGGTAT
TTCACACCGCATCAGGTGGCACTTTTCGGGGAAATGTGCGCGGAACCCCTATTTGTTTATTTTTCTAAAT
ACATTCAAATATGTATCCGCTCATGAGACAATAACCCTGATAAATGCTTCAATAATATTGAAAAAGGAAG
AGTATGAGTATTCAACATTTCCGTGTCGCCCTTATTCCCTTTTTTGCGGCATTTTGCCTTCCTGTTTTTG
CTCACCCAGAAACGCTGGTGAAAGTAAAAGATGCTGAAGATCAGTTGGGTGCACGAGTGGGTTACATCGA
ACTGGATCTCAACAGCGGTAAGATCCTTGAGAGTTTTCGCCCCGAAGAACGTTTTCCAATGATGAGCACT
TTTAAAGTTCTGCTATGTGGCGCGGTATTATCCCGTATTGACGCCGGGCAAGAGCAACTCGGTCGCCGCA
TACACTATTCTCAGAATGACTTGGTTGAGTACTCACCAGTCACAGAAAAGCATCTTACGGATGGCATGAC
AGTAAGAGAATTATGCAGTGCTGCCATAACCATGAGTGATAACACTGCGGCCAACTTACTTCTGACAACG
ATCGGAGGACCGAAGGAGCTAACCGCTTTTTTGCACAACATGGGGGATCATGTAACTCGCCTTGATCGTT
GGGAACCGGAGCTGAATGAAGCCATACCAAACGACGAGCGTGACACCACGATGCCTGTAGCAATGGCAAC
AACGTTGCGCAAACTATTAACTGGCGAACTACTTACTCTAGCTTCCCGGCAACAATTAATAGACTGGATG
GAGGCGGATAAAGTTGCAGGACCACTTCTGCGCTCGGCCCTTCCGGCTGGCTGGTTTATTGCTGATAAAT
CTGGAGCCGGTGAGCGTGGGTCTCGCGGTATCATTGCAGCACTGGGGCCAGATGGTAAGCCCTCCCGTAT
CGTAGTTATCTACACGACGGGGAGTCAGGCAACTATGGATGAACGAAATAGACAGATCGCTGAGATAGGT
GCCTCACTGATTAAGCATTGGTAACTGTCAGACCAAGTTTACTCATATATACTTTAGATTGATTTAAAAC
TTCATTTTTAATTTAAAAGGATCTAGGTGAAGATCCTTTTTGATAATCTCATGACCAAAATCCCTTAACG
TGAGTTTTCGTTCCACTGAGCGTCAGACCCCGTAGAAAAGATCAAAGGATCTTCTTGAGATCCTTTTTTT
CTGCGCGTAATCTGCTGCTTGCAAACAAAAAAACCACCGCTACCAGCGGTGGTTTGTTTGCCGGATCAAG
AGCTACCAACTCTTTTTCCGAAGGTAACTGGCTTCAGCAGAGCGCAGATACCAAATACTGTTCTTCTAGT
GTAGCCGTAGTTAGGCCACCACTTCAAGAACTCTGTAGCACCGCCTACATACCTCGCTCTGCTAATCCTG
TTACCAGTGGCTGCTGCCAGTGGCGATAAGTCGTGTCTTACCGGGTTGGACTCAAGACGATAGTTACCGG
ATAAGGCGCAGCGGTCGGGCTGAACGGGGGGTTCGTGCACACAGCCCAGCTTGGAGCGAACGACCTACAC
CGAACTGAGATACCTACAGCGTGAGCTATGAGAAAGCGCCACGCTTCCCGAAGGGAGAAAGGCGGACAGG
TATCCGGTAAGCGGCAGGGTCGGAACAGGAGAGCGCACGAGGGAGCTTCCAGGGGGAAACGCCTGGTATC
TTTATAGTCCTGTCGGGTTTCGCCACCTCTGACTTGAGCGTCGATTTTTGTGATGCTCGTCAGGGGGGCG
GAGCCTATGGAAAAACGCCAGCAACGCGGCCTTTTTACGGTTCCTGGCCTTTTGCTGGCCTTTTGCTCAC
ATGTTCTTTCCTGCGTTATCCCCTGATTCTGTGGATAACCGTATTACCGCCTTTGAGTGAGCTGATACCG
CTCGCCGCAGCCGAACGACCGAGCGCAGCGAGTCAGTGAGCGAGGAAGCGGATCCCTATACAGTTGAAGT
CGGAAGTTTACATACACCTTAGCCAAATACATTTAAACTCACTTTTTCACAATTCCTGACATTTAATCCT
AGTAAAAATTCCCTGTCTTAGGTCAGTTAGGATCACCACTTTATTTTAAGAATGTGAAATATCAGAATAA
TAGTAGAGAGAATGATTCATTTCAGCTTTTATTTCTTTCATCACATTCCCAGTGGGTCAGAAGTTTACAT
ACACTCGACTCCTCTGCAGAATGCGGCGATGTTTCGGTAAGGGGTCCCGAGTAGCTAGTTCATGGCAGCC
AGCATATGGCATATGTTGCCAAACTCTAAACCAAATACTCATTCTGATGTTTTAAATGATTTGCCCTCCC
ATATGTCCTTCCGAGTGAGAGACACAAAAAATTCCAACACACTATTGCAATGAAAATAAATTTCCTTTAT
TAGCCAGAAGTCAGATGCTCAAGGGGCTTCATGATGTCCCCATAATTTTTGGCAGAGGGAAAAAGATCTC
AGTGGTATTTGTGAGCCAGGGCATTGGCCACACCAGCCACCACCTTCTGATAGGCAGCCTGCACCTGAGG
AGTGAATTCACGACAGGCCTTCGAATTAGCCCTCCCACACATAACCAGAGGGCAGCAATTCACGAATCCC
AACTGCCGTCGGCTGTCCATCACTGTCCTTCACTATGGCTTTGATCCCAGGATGCAGATCGAGAAGCACC
TGTCGGCACCGTCCGCAGGGGCTCAAGATGCCCCTGTTCTCATTTCCGATCGCGACGATACAAGTCAGGT
TGCCAGCTGCCGCAGCAGCAGCAGTGCCCAGCACCACGAGTTCTGCACAAGGTCCCCCAGTAAAATGATA
TACATTGACACCAGTGAAGATGCGGCCGTCGCTAGAGAGAGCTGCGCTGGCGACGCTGTAGTCTTCAGAG
ATGGGGATGCTGTTGATTGTAGCCGTTGCTCTTTCAATGAGGGTGGATTCTTCTTGAGACAAAGGCATGG
CCATGGGGCCAGGATTCTCCTCGACGTCACCAGCCTGCTTCAGCAGGCTGAAGTTAGTAGCTCCACTGCC
CTTGTACAGCTCGTCCATGCCGAGAGTGATCCCGGCGGCGGTCACGAACTCCAGCAGGACCATGTGATCG
CGCTTCTCGTTGGGGTCTTTGCTCAGGGCGGACTGGGTGCTCAGGTAGTGGTTGTCGGGCAGCAGCACGG
GGCCGTCGCCGATGGGGGTGTTCTGCTGGTAGTGGTCGGCGAGCTGCACGCTGCCGTCCTCGATGTTGTG
GCGGATCTTGAAGTTCACCTTGATGCCGTTCTTCTGCTTGTCGGCCATGATATAGACGTTGTGGCTGTTG
TAGTTGTACTCCAGCTTGTGCCCCAGGATGTTGCCGTCCTCCTTGAAGTCGATGCCCTTCAGCTCGATGC
GGTTCACCAGGGTGTCGCCCTCGAACTTCACCTCGGCGCGGGTCTTGTAGTTGCCGTCGTCCTTGAAGAA
GATGGTGCGCTCCTGGACGTAGCCTTCGGGCATGGCGGACTTGAAGAAGTCGTGCTGCTTCATGTGGTCG
GGGTAGCGGCTGAAGCACTGCACGCCGTAGGTCAGGGTGGTCACGAGGGTGGGCCAGGGCACGGGCAGCT
TGCCGGTGGTGCAGATGAACTTCAGGGTCAGCTTGCCGTAGGTGGCATCGCCCTCGCCCTCGCCGGACAC
GCTGAACTTGTGGCCGTTTACGTCGCCGTCCAGCTCGACCAGGATGGGCACCACCCCGGTGAACAGCTCC
TCGCCCTTGCTCAACATGGTGGCCTCAGGTGCAGAGGTTTCTACAGGGAAAGAGAGAAAGGCTACAGTTA
GTTTGCTGTGATGATGCTAAGTGCCGAGGTCAGATGTCTATGGATTGTACACGGAATCCCAACGCAGGAA
CCAAAAAACACTCACCCAAAAAAATGGCGCTAAGGCCGAGAGAAAGGCGAAGTTCCGTCTACGGCTATAT
ACCTTGAAACAGGGGCGGCAGAAGTGACGCAACGCGGTTGCGCGGACGGCTTCCTGTGTTTTCATTGGTC
GAAGCGTTCTGCGCGTGCGCAGAGATTCCCCAGGGAAGGCGGGCCCTCTTCCGAATGTCCAATCCGGACA
TTCTTCCGGTTGGACCTCCGCGGTCAGCGCTGTGCCCGGCGAGAGATCACGTGGGGCGCGGAGGCGGTGC
TGCTGGGGCACGGCCGTCCAGCCTCGGCGGCCATATTTTTGAGGGGCTGTTCATCTCGTTCACACGCTCT
GTCCGCCATGTTTGTGAGTGGAAGCGCCATTACCCCTTCAAGCGACTGAAGGCTGCAGGGCCTCTGGTGG
CCCGCATGGGGAGACCAGACCCGCCAGGCCCGCCTTTCCGCACTCAGTCCGGGCTTACTTTATTTTGTGA
GACAGGGTCTCGCCTAGAGGCTCCGGTGCCCGTCAGTGGGCAGAGCGCACATCGCCCACAGTCCCCGAGA
AGTTGGGGGGAGGGGTCGGCAATTGAACCGGTGCCTAGAGAAGGTGGCGCGGGGTAAACTGGGAAAGTGA
TGTCGTGTACTGGCTCCGCCTTTTTCCCGAGGGTGGGGGAGAACCGTATATAAGTGCAGTAGTCGCCGTG
AACGTTCTTTTTCGCAACGGGTTTGCCGCCAGAACACAGGTAAGTGCCGTGTGTGGTTCCCGCGGGCCTG
GCCTCTTTACGGGTTATGGCCCTTGCGTGCCTTGAATTACTTCCACGCCCCTGGCTGCAGTACGTGATTC
TTGATCCCGAGCTTCGGGTTGGAAGTGGGTGGGAGAGTTCGAGGCCTTGCGCTTAAGGAGCCCCTTCGCC
TCGTGCTTGAGTTGAGGCCTGGCTTGGGCGCTGGGGCCGCCGCGTGCGAATCTGGTGGCACCTTCGCGCC
TGTCTCGCTGCTTTCGATAAGTCTCTAGCCATTTAAAATTTTTGATGACCTGCTGCGACGCTTTTTTTCT
GGCAAGATAGTCTTGTAAATGCGGGCCAAGATCTGCACACTGGTATTTCGGTTTTTGGGGCCGCGGGCGG
CGACGGGGCCCGTGCGTCCCAGCGCACATGTTCGGCGAGGCGGGGCCTGCGAGCGCGGCCACCGAGAATC
GGACGGGGGTAGTCTCAAGCTGGCCGGCCTGCTCTGGTGCCTGGCCTCGCGCCGCCGTGTATCGCCCCGC
CCTGGGCGGCAAGGCTGGCCCGGTCGGCACCAGTTGCGTGAGCGGAAAGATGGCCGCTTCCCGGCCCTGC
TGCAGGGAGCTCAAAATGGAGGACGCGGCGCTCGGGAGAGCGGGCGGGTGAGTCACCCACACAAAGGAAA
AGGGCCTTTCCGTCCTCAGCCGTCGCTTCATGTGACTCCACGGAGTACCGGGCGCCGTCCAGGCACCTCG
ATTAGTTCTCGAGCTTTTGGAGTACGTCGTCTTTAGGTTGGGGGGAGGGGTTTTATGCGATGGAGTTTCC
CCATACTGAGTGGGTGGAGACTGAAGTTAGGCCAGCTTGGCACTTGATGTAATTCTCCTTGGAATTTGCC
CTTTTTGAGTTTGGATCTTGGTTCATTCTCAAGCCTCAGACAGTGGTTCAAAGTTTTTTTCTTCCATTTA
AGGTGTCGTGAAAACTACCCCAAGCTGGCCTCTGAGGCCACCATGGAACTGCAAGAGGTGCTGAGAATGA
ACGGCGGCGAGGGCGATACAAGCTACGCCAAGAACAGCGCCTACAATCAGCTGGTGCTGGCCAAAGTGAA
GCCCGTGCTGGAACAGTGTGTGCGCGAACTGCTGAGAGCCAACCTGCCTAACATCAACAAGTGCATCAAG
GTGGCCGACCTGGGCTGTGCCTCTGGACCTAATACTCTGCTGACCGTGCGGGACATCGTGCAGAGCATCG
ACAAAGTGGGCCAAGAGAAGAAGAACGAGCTGGAACGGCCAACCATCCAGATCTTTCTGAACGATCTGTT
CCCCAACGACTTCAACAGCGTGTTCAAGCTGCTGCCCAGCTTCTACCGGAAGCTGGAAAAAGAGAACGGC
CGGAAGATCGGCTCCTGCCTGATTGGAGCTATGCCCGGCTCCTTCTACAGCAGACTGTTCCCCGAGGAAT
CCATGCACTTTCTGCACAGCTGCTACTGCCTGCAGTGGCTGTCTCAGGTGCCATCTGGCCTGGTTACAGA
GCTGGGCATCTCCACCAACAAGGGCAGCATCTACAGCTCCAAGGCCTCCAGACTGCCAGTGCAGAAGGCC
TACCTGGACCAGTTCACCAAGGACTTCACCACCTTTCTGCGGATCCACAGCGAGGAACTGTTCAGCCACG
GCAGAATGCTGCTGACCTGCATCTGCAAAGGCGTGGAACTGGACGCCAGAAACGCCATCGACCTGCTGGA
AATGGCCATCAACGACCTGGTGGTGGAAGGACACCTGGAAGAGGAAAAGCTGGACAGCTTCAATCTGCCC
GTGTACATCCCCAGCGCCGAGGAAGTGAAGTGCATCGTGGAAGAAGAGGGCAGCTTCGAGATCCTGTACC
TGGAAACCTTCAAGGTGCTGTACGACGCCGGCTTCAGCATCGACGACGAGCACATCAAGGCCGAGTACGT
GGCCTCTTCTGTGCGGGCCGTGTATGAGCCTATTCTGGCCAGCCACTTCGGCGAGGCCATCATTCCCGAC
ATCTTCCACAGATTCGCCAAGCACGCCGCCAAAGTGCTGCCTCTCGGAAAGGGCTTCTACAACAACCTGA
TCATCAGCCTGGCCAAGAAGCCCGAGAAGTCCGACGTGTAATTCGAAGGCCTGTCAGGCCAAGCTTGGGG
ATCAATTCTCTAGAGCTCGCTGATCAGCCTCGACTGTGCCTTCTAGTTGCCAGCCATCTGTTGTTTGCCC
CTCCCCCGTGCCTTCCTTGACCCTGGAAGGTGCCACTCCCACTGTCCTTTCCTAATAAAATGAGGAAATT
GCATCGCATTGTCTGAGTAGGTGTCATTCTATTCTGGGGGGTGGGGTGGGGCAGGACAGCAAGGGGGAGG
ATTGGGAAGACAATAGCAGGCATGCTGGGGATGCGGTGGGCTCTATGGCTTCTGAGGCGGAAAGAACCAG
CTGGGCCTACTAGATAGCGGACCCCTTACCGAAACATCGCCGCATTCTGCAGAGGAGTCGAACTTAGTGT
ATGTAAACTTCTGACCCACTGGAATTGTGATACAGTGAATTATAAGTGAAATAATCTGTCTGTAAACAAT
TGTTGGAAAAATGACTTGTGTCATGCACAAAGTAGATGTCCTAACTGACTTGCCAAAACTATTGTTTGTT
AACAAGAAATTTGTGGAGTAGTTGAAAAACGAGTTTTAATGACTCCAACTTAAGTGTATGTAAACTTCCG
ACTTCAACTGTATAGGGATCC
Features (pLannotate 1.2.2; 13 found; start..end, strand, type, name):
      1..31      +  rep_origin     M13 ori (fragment): M13 bacteriophage origin of replication; arrow indicates direction of (+) strand synthesis
     32..82      -  misc_feature   bom (fragment): basis of mobility region from pBR322
    109..213     +  promoter       AmpR promoter: bla
    214..1074    +  CDS            AmpR: β-lactamase; bla; confers resistance to ampicillin, carbenicillin, and related antibiotics
   1245..1833    +  rep_origin     ori: high-copy-number ColE1/pMB1/pBR322/pUC origin of replication
   2396..2451    -  polyA_signal   β-globin poly(A) signal: rabbit β-globin polyadenylation signal (Gil and Proudfoot, 1987)
   2522..2602    -  CDS            HBB (fragment): HBB_PONPY - Experimental evidence at transcript level: Swiss-Prot protein existence level 2. Involved in oxygen transport from the lung to the various peripheral tissues. From Pongo pygmaeus (Bornean orangutan).
   2619..3008    -  CDS            bsd: BSD_ASPTE - Experimental evidence at protein level: Swiss-Prot protein existence level 1. Catalyzes the deamination of the cytosine moiety of the antibiotics blasticidin S, cytomycin and acetylblasticidin S. From Aspergillus terreus.
   3081..3797    -  CDS            EGFP: EGFP is a basic (constitutively fluorescent) green fluorescent protein published in 1996, derived from Aequorea victoria. It is reported to be a rapidly-maturing weak dimer with moderate acid sensitivity.
   4430..5611    +  promoter       EF-1α promoter: strong constitutive promoter for human elongation factor EF-1α
   5643..6758    +  CDS            XMT1: XMT1_COFAR - Also known as CS1 From Coffea arabica (Arabian coffee).
   6824..7048    +  polyA_signal   bGH poly(A) signal: bovine growth hormone polyadenylation signal
   7052..7073    +  promoter       SV40 promoter (fragment): SV40 enhancer and early promoter
