[The description below was written by a language model from this plasmid's Addgene catalogue record and pLannotate feature annotations shown in this document.]
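Description:
pSBBi-GB CaXMT1 is a 7,371 bp Sleeping Beauty transposon plasmid for constitutive expression in mammalian cells, built on the pSBBi-GB backbone. It is propagated in bacteria as a high-copy plasmid through a ColE1/pUC-type origin and selected with ampicillin via the β-lactamase gene and its native promoter. Short fragments of an M13 origin, a pBR322 bom region and an SV40 promoter are also detected, but these appear to be backbone remnants. The transposon inverted repeats expected of an SB vector are not called in the automated feature table, so their positions are not documented here.

The payload is organised around a bidirectional constitutive promoter region. On the forward side, the human EF-1α promoter drives the roughly 1.1 kb coding sequence of Coffea arabica xanthosine methyltransferase 1 (CaXMT1, also called 7-methylxanthosine synthase 1), cloned between two retained SfiI sites and terminated by the bovine growth hormone polyadenylation signal. In the plant, this enzyme methylates xanthosine in the first committed step of caffeine biosynthesis. On the opposite strand, EGFP and the Aspergillus terreus blasticidin S deaminase gene (bsd) are read away from the promoter region and end in a rabbit β-globin polyadenylation signal, next to a small β-globin fragment. The promoter element driving this reverse arm and the linker joining EGFP to bsd are not annotated.

When supplied together with a source of Sleeping Beauty transposase, vectors of this type integrate the cassette into the host genome. Stable CaXMT1-expressing mammalian cell lines can then be selected with blasticidin and tracked by green fluorescence. The record does not state the specific downstream application.
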