Addgene plasmid #139168: pSBBi-GB CaXMT1
Purpose: SB-transposon with constitutive bi-directional promoter. One side contains Coffea arabica xanthosine methyltransferase 1 (CaXMT1); the other side contains GFP and blasticidin resistance genes.
Depositing lab: Neal Devaraj. Depositing organization: University of California, San Diego (UCSD).
Backbone
  Vector backbone: pSBBi-GB
  Total vector size (bp): 7371
  Vector type: Mammalian Expression ; Transposon
  Selectable markers: Blasticidin
Growth in bacteria
  Bacterial resistance: Ampicillin, 100 μg/mL
  Growth temperature: 37°C
  Growth strain: NEB Stable
  Copy number: High Copy
Gene/Insert
  Gene/Insert name: 7-methylxanthosine synthase 1 [Coffea arabica] (alt names: XMT1; CaXMT1)
  Species: Coffee arabica
  Insert size (bp): 1119
  GenBank ID: XP_027086771.1
  Promoter: EF1α
  Cloning method: Restriction Enzyme; 5′ cloning site SfiI (not destroyed); 3′ cloning site SfiI (not destroyed)
  Sequencing primers: 5′ TCAAGCCTCAGACAGTGGTTC; 3′ TAGAAGGCACAGTCGAGG
Terms and licenses: Academic/Nonprofit Terms; Industry Terms: Not Available to Industry
Depositor comments: SB-transposon with constitutive bi-directional promoter. One side contains Coffea arabica 7-methylxanthosine synthase 1; the other side contains GFP and blasticidin resistance genes.
How to cite: pSBBi-GB CaXMT1 was a gift from Neal Devaraj (Addgene plasmid # 139168 ; http://n2t.net/addgene:139168 ; RRID:Addgene_139168)
